Addgene plasmid #38247: SV-ABAactDA
Depositing lab: Jerry Crabtree. Depositing organization: Stanford University. Publication: Engineering the ABA plant stress pathway for regulation of induced proximity. Liang FS, Ho WQ, Crabtree GR. Sci Signal. 2011 Mar 15;4(164):rs2. 10.1126/scisignal.2001449 PubMed 21406691.
Backbone
  Vector backbone: pUC
  Backbone manufacturer: homemade
  Backbone size w/o insert (bp): 2944
  Total vector size (bp): 2944
  Vector type: Mammalian Expression
Growth in bacteria
  Bacterial resistance: Ampicillin, 100 μg/mL
  Growth temperature: 37°C
  Growth strain: DH5alpha
  Copy number: High Copy
Gene/Insert 1
  Gene/Insert name: VP16/PYL1
  Species: A. thaliana (mustard weed)
  Promoter: SV40p
  Tag / fusion protein: VP16 (N terminal on insert); HA (C terminal on insert)
  Cloning method: Restriction Enzyme; 5′ cloning site Spe1 (not destroyed); 3′ cloning site EcoR1 (not destroyed)
  Sequencing primers: 5′ GTGAGCGGATAACAATTTCAC; 3′ CCC TCA CAT TGC CAA AAG AC
Gene/Insert 2
  Gene/Insert name: Gal4DBD/ABI*
  Species: A. thaliana (mustard weed)
  Mutation: D143A
  Promoter: SV40 (IRES)
  Tag / fusion protein: Gal4DBD (N terminal on insert); Flag (C terminal on insert)
  Cloning method: Restriction Enzyme; 5′ cloning site Sac1 (not destroyed); 3′ cloning site Not1 (not destroyed)
  Sequencing primers: 5′ GCACATGCTTTACATGTGTTTAG; 3′ gtg agc gga taa caa ttt cac
Terms and licenses: Academic/Nonprofit Terms; Industry Terms: Not Available to Industry
Depositor comments: Please note that there are minor sequence discrepancies between depositor's reference sequence and Addgene's quality control sequence. These changes are in backbone region only and should not affect function.
How to cite: SV-ABAactDA was a gift from Jerry Crabtree (Addgene plasmid # 38247 ; http://n2t.net/addgene:38247 ; RRID:Addgene_38247)
