[The description below was written by a language model from this plasmid's Addgene catalogue record and pLannotate feature annotations shown in this document.]
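Description:
SV-ABAactDA is a mammalian expression plasmid built on a homemade pUC-type backbone. It is propagated in E. coli through a high-copy ColE1/pUC origin and selected with ampicillin via the β-lactamase gene. The catalogue lists both the backbone and the total vector size as about 2.9 kb, but the depositor's full sequence is about 6.1 kb, so the listed total evidently omits the inserts. Remnants of lac regulatory elements, lacZα, bom and rop are annotated in the backbone and play no role in the mammalian cassette. The depositor notes minor sequence discrepancies confined to the backbone that are not expected to affect function.

The payload is a single bicistronic transcription unit driven by the SV40 enhancer/early promoter and terminated by an SV40 polyadenylation signal. The first open reading frame fuses the herpes simplex virus VP16 transcriptional activation domain to a fragment of the Arabidopsis thaliana abscisic acid (ABA) receptor PYL1, followed by a C-terminal HA epitope. An EMCV IRES then allows cap-independent translation of the second open reading frame. This encodes the yeast GAL4 DNA-binding domain fused to a fragment of the Arabidopsis PP2C phosphatase ABI1 carrying a D143A mutation. The catalogue also lists a C-terminal Flag tag on this fusion, which is not annotated in the feature table.

Because ABA-bound PYL1 binds ABI1, adding ABA should bring the VP16 activation domain to the GAL4 DNA-binding domain and so reconstitute a transcriptional activator at GAL4-responsive reporters. This fits the associated publication's theme of engineering the plant ABA stress pathway as a chemically induced proximity system. The record does not state the purpose of the D143A change.
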