Features (pLannotate 1.2.2; 19 found; start..end, strand, type, name):
     96..200     +  promoter       AmpR promoter: bla
    201..1061    +  CDS            AmpR: β-lactamase; bla; confers resistance to ampicillin, carbenicillin, and related antibiotics
   1232..1820    +  rep_origin     ori: high-copy-number ColE1/pMB1/pBR322/pUC origin of replication
   2003..2095    +  CDS            lacI (fragment): lac repressor; lacI; The lac repressor binds to the lac operator to inhibit transcription in E. coli. This inhibition can be relieved by adding lactose or isopropyl-β-D-thiogalactopyranoside (IPTG).
   2108..2129    +  protein_bind   CAP binding site: CAP binding activates transcription in the presence of cAMP. E. coli catabolite activator protein
   2144..2174    +  promoter       lac promoter: promoter for the E. coli lac operon
   2182..2198    +  protein_bind   lac operator: The lac repressor binds to the lac operator to inhibit transcription in E. coli. This inhibition can be relieved by adding lactose or isopropyl-β-D-thiogalactopyranoside (IPTG). lac repressor encoded by lacI
   2268..2287    +  enhancer       CMV enhancer (fragment): human cytomegalovirus immediate early enhancer
   2297..2626    +  promoter       SV40 promoter: SV40 enhancer and early promoter
   2691..2924    +  CDS            VP16 AD: transcriptional activation domain of herpes simplex virus protein VP16 (Triezenberg et al., 1988; Cousens et al., 1989); UL48
   2934..3464    +  CDS            PYL1 (fragment): PYL1_ARATH - Also known as RCAR12. Experimental evidence at protein level: Swiss-Prot protein existence level 1. Receptor for abscisic acid (ABA) required for ABA-mediated responses such as stomatal closure and germination inhibition. Inhibits the activity of group-A protein phosphatases type 2C (PP2Cs) when activated by ABA (PubMed:19407143, PubMed:19855379, PubMed:19893533, PubMed:19898420, PubMed:23844015, PubMed:21658606). Can be activated by both (-)-ABA and (+)-ABA (PubMed:23844015). From Arabidopsis thaliana (Mouse-ear cress).
   3465..3492    +  CDS            3xHA (fragment): three tandem HA epitope tags
   3613..4075    +  misc_feature   IRES: internal ribosome entry site (IRES) of the encephalomyocarditis virus (EMCV)
   4089..4529    +  CDS            GAL4 DNA binding domain: DNA binding domain of the GAL4 transcriptional activator; Saccharomyces cerevisiae GAL4 (truncated)
   4476..5429    +  CDS            ABI1 (fragment): P2C56_ARATH - Experimental evidence at protein level: Swiss-Prot protein existence level 1. Key component and repressor of the abscisic acid (ABA) signaling pathway that regulates numerous ABA responses, such as stomatal closure, osmotic water permeability of the plasma membrane (Pos), drought-induced resistance and rhizogenesis, response to glucose, high light stress, seed germination and inhibition of vegetative growth. During the stomatal closure regulation, modulates the inward calcium-channel permeability as well as the actin reorganization in guard cells in response to ABA. Involved in t
   5574..5655    +  polyA_signal   SV40 poly(A) signal: SV40 polyadenylation signal
   5721..5878    +  CDS            lacZα (fragment): LacZα fragment of β-galactosidase; lacZ fragment
   5884..5983    -  misc_feature   bom (fragment): basis of mobility region from pBR322
   6085..1       -  CDS            rop (fragment) (across the origin): Rop protein, which maintains plasmids at low copy number; rop
>Addgene plasmid #38247 | SV-ABAactDA | depositor full sequence | sequence record 48317 | SV-ABAactDA sequence 6119 bps
GACGAAAGGGCCTCGTGATACGCCTATTTTTATAGGTTAATGTCATGATAATAATGGTTTCTTAGACGTC
AGGTGGCACTTTTCGGGGAAATGTGCGCGGAACCCCTATTTGTTTATTTTTCTAAATACATTCAAATATG
TATCCGCTCATGAGACAATAACCCTGATAAATGCTTCAATAATATTGAAAAAGGAAGAGTATGAGTATTC
AACATTTCCGTGTCGCCCTTATTCCCTTTTTTGCGGCATTTTGCCTTCCTGTTTTTGCTCACCCAGAAAC
GCTGGTGAAAGTAAAAGATGCTGAAGATCAGTTGGGTGCACGAGTGGGTTACATCGAACTGGATCTCAAC
AGCGGTAAGATCCTTGAGAGTTTTCGCCCCGAAGAACGTTTTCCAATGATGAGCACTTTTAAAGTTCTGC
TATGTGGCGCGGTATTATCCCGTATTGACGCCGGGCAAGAGCAACTCGGTCGCCGCATACACTATTCTCA
GAATGACTTGGTTGAGTACTCACCAGTCACAGAAAAGCATCTTACGGATGGCATGACAGTAAGAGAATTA
TGCAGTGCTGCCATAACCATGAGTGATAACACTGCGGCCAACTTACTTCTGACAACGATCGGAGGACCGA
AGGAGCTAACCGCTTTTTTGCACAACATGGGGGATCATGTAACTCGCCTTGATCGTTGGGAACCGGAGCT
GAATGAAGCCATACCAAACGACGAGCGTGACACCACGATGCCTGTAGCAATGGCAACAACGTTGCGCAAA
CTATTAACTGGCGAACTACTTACTCTAGCTTCCCGGCAACAATTAATAGACTGGATGGAGGCGGATAAAG
TTGCAGGACCACTTCTGCGCTCGGCCCTTCCGGCTGGCTGGTTTATTGCTGATAAATCTGGAGCCGGTGA
GCGTGGGTCTCGCGGTATCATTGCAGCACTGGGGCCAGATGGTAAGCCCTCCCGTATCGTAGTTATCTAC
ACGACGGGGAGTCAGGCAACTATGGATGAACGAAATAGACAGATCGCTGAGATAGGTGCCTCACTGATTA
AGCATTGGTAACTGTCAGACCAAGTTTACTCATATATACTTTAGATTGATTTAAAACTTCATTTTTAATT
TAAAAGGATCTAGGTGAAGATCCTTTTTGATAATCTCATGACCAAAATCCCTTAACGTGAGTTTTCGTTC
CACTGAGCGTCAGACCCCGTAGAAAAGATCAAAGGATCTTCTTGAGATCCTTTTTTTCTGCGCGTAATCT
GCTGCTTGCAAACAAAAAAACCACCGCTACCAGCGGTGGTTTGTTTGCCGGATCAAGAGCTACCAACTCT
TTTTCCGAAGGTAACTGGCTTCAGCAGAGCGCAGATACCAAATACTGTCCTTCTAGTGTAGCCGTAGTTA
GGCCACCACTTCAAGAACTCTGTAGCACCGCCTACATACCTCGCTCTGCTAATCCTGTTACCAGTGGCTG
CTGCCAGTGGCGATAAGTCGTGTCTTACCGGGTTGGACTCAAGACGATAGTTACCGGATAAGGCGCAGCG
GTCGGGCTGAACGGGGGGTTCGTGCACACAGCCCAGCTTGGAGCGAACGACCTACACCGAACTGAGATAC
CTACAGCGTGAGCTATGAGAAAGCGCCACGCTTCCCGAAGGGAGAAAGGCGGACAGGTATCCGGTAAGCG
GCAGGGTCGGAACAGGAGAGCGCACGAGGGAGCTTCCAGGGGGAAACGCCTGGTATCTTTATAGTCCTGT
CGGGTTTCGCCACCTCTGACTTGAGCGTCGATTTTTGTGATGCTCGTCAGGGGGGCGGAGCCTATGGAAA
AACGCCAGCAACGCGGCCTTTTTACGGTTCCTGGCCTTTTGCTGGCCTTTTGCTCACATGTTCTTTCCTG
CGTTATCCCCTGATTCTGTGGATAACCGTATTACCGCCTTTGAGTGAGCTGATACCGCTCGCCGCAGCCG
AACGACCGAGCGCAGCGAGTCAGTGAGCGAGGAAGCGGAAGAGCGCCCAATACGCAAACCGCCTCTCCCC
GCGCGTTGGCCGATTCATTAATGCAGCTGGCACGACAGGTTTCCCGACTGGAAAGCGGGCAGTGAGCGCA
ACGCAATTAATGTGAGTTAGCTCACTCATTAGGCACCCCAGGCTTTACACTTTATGCTTCCGGCTCGTAT
GTTGTGTGGAATTGTGAGCGGATAACAATTTCACACAGGAAACAGCTATGACCATGATTACGCCAAGCTG
GCCGGCCCGTACGGCCACGCGGATCTCGACATTGATTATTGACTAGTCTGTGGAATGTGTGTCAGTTAGG
GTGTGGAAAGTCCCCAGGCTCCCCAGCAGGCAGAAGTATGCAAAGCATGCATCTCAATTAGTCAGCAACC
AGGTGTGGAAAGTCCCCAGGCTCCCCAGCAGGCAGAAGTATGCAAAGCATGCATCTCAATTAGTCAGCAA
CCATAGTCCCGCCCCTAACTCCGCCCATCCCGCCCCTAACTCCGCCCAGTTCCGCCCATTCTCCGCCCCA
TGGCTGACTAATTTTTTTTATTTATGCAGAGGCCGAGGCCGCCTCTGCCTCTGAGCTATTCCAGAAGTAG
TGAGGAGGCTTTTTTGGAGGCCTAGGCTTTTGCAAAAAGCTCCCGGGAGCTTGTATATCCATTTTCGGAA
TTCATGGGCCCTAAAAAGAAGCGTAAAGTCGCCCCCCCGACCGATGTCAGCCTGGGGGACGAGCTCCACT
TAGACGGCGAGGACGTGGCGATGGCGCATGCCGACGCGCTAGACGATTTCGATCTGGACATGTTGGGGGA
CGGGGATTCCCCGGGTCCGGGATTTACCCCCCACGACTCCGCCCCCTACGGCGCTCTGGATATGGCCGAC
TTCGAGTTTGAGCAGATGTTTACCGATGCCCTTGGAATTGACGAGTACGGTGGGGGCGCGCCAACTCAAG
ACGAATTCACCCAACTCTCCCAATCAATCGCCGAGTTCCACACGTACCAACTCGGTAACGGCCGTTGCTC
ATCTCTCCTAGCTCAGCGAATCCACGCGCCGCCGGAAACAGTATGGTCCGTGGTGAGACGTTTCGATAGG
CCACAGATTTACAAACACTTCATCAAAAGCTGTAACGTGAGTGAAGATTTCGAGATGCGAGTGGGATGCA
CGCGCGACGTGAACGTGATAAGTGGATTACCGGCGAATACGTCTCGAGAGAGATTAGATCTGTTGGACGA
TGATCGGAGAGTGACTGGGTTTAGTATAACCGGTGGTGAACATAGGCTGAGGAATTATAAATCGGTTACG
ACGGTTCATAGATTTGAGAAAGAAGAAGAAGAAGAAAGGATCTGGACCGTTGTTTTGGAATCTTATGTTG
TTGATGTACCGGAAGGTAATTCGGAGGAAGATACGAGATTGTTTGCTGATACGGTTATTAGATTGAATCT
TCAGAAACTTGCTTCGATCACTGAAGCTATGAACTACCCATACGATGTTCCAGATTACGCTTGAGGATCC
GCCCCTCTCCCTCCCCCCCCCCTAACGTTACTGGCCGAAGCCGCTTGGAATAAGGCCGGTGTGCGTTTGT
CTATATGTTATTTTCCACCATATTGCCGTCTTTTGGCAATGTGAGGGCCCGGAAACCTGGCCCTGTCTTC
TTGACGAGCATTCCTAGGGGTCTTTCCCCTCTCGCCAAAGGAATGCAAGGTCTGTTGAATGTCGTGAAGG
AAGCAGTTCCTCTGGAAGCTTCTTGAAGACAAACAACGTCTGTAGCGACCCTTTGCAGGCAGCGGAACCC
CCCACCTGGCGACAGGTGCCTCTGCGGCCAAAAGCCACGTGTATAAGATACACCTGCAAAGGCGGCACAA
CCCCAGTGCCACGTTGTGAGTTGGATAGTTGTGGAAAGAGTCAAATGGCTCTCCTCAAGCGTATTCAACA
AGGGGCTGAAGGATGCCCAGAAGGTACCCCATTGTATGGGATCTGATCTGGGGCCTCGGTGCACATGCTT
TACATGTGTTTAGTCGAGGTTAAAAAAACGTCTAGGCCCCCCGAACCACGGGGACGTGGTTTTCCTTTGA
AAAACACGATGATAATATGGCCGAGCTCATGAAGCTACTGTCTTCTATCGAACAAGCATGCGATATTTGC
CGACTTAAAAAGCTCAAGTGCTCCAAAGAAAAACCGAAGTGCGCCAAGTGTCTGAAGAACAACTGGGAGT
GTCGCTACTCTCCCAAAACCAAAAGGTCTCCGCTGACTAGGGCACATCTGACAGAAGTGGAATCAAGGCT
AGAAAGACTGGAACAGCTATTTCTACTGATTTTTCCTCGAGAAGACCTTGACATGATTTTGAAAATGGAT
TCTTTACAGGATATAAAAGCATTGTTAACAGGATTATTTGTACAAGATAATGTGAATAAAGATGCCGTCA
CAGATAGATTGGCTTCAGTGGAGACTGATATGCCTCTAACATTGAGACAGCATAGAATAAGTGCGACATC
ATCATCGGAAGAGAGTAGTAACAAAGGTCAAAGACAGTTGACTGTATCGACGCGTGTGCCTTTGTATGGT
TTTACTTCGATTTGTGGAAGAAGACCTGAGATGGAAGCTGCTGTTTCGACTATACCAAGATTCCTTCAAT
CTTCCTCTGGTTCGATGTTAGATGGTCGGTTTGATCCTCAATCCGCCGCTCATTTCTTCGGTGTTTACGA
CGGCCATGGCGGTTCTCAGGTAGCGAACTATTGTAGAGAGAGGATGCATTTGGCTTTGGCGGAGGAGATA
GCTAAGGAGAAACCGATGCTCTGCGATGGTGATACGTGGCTGGAGAAGTGGAAGAAAGCTCTTTTCAACT
CGTTCCTGAGAGTTGACTCGGAGATTGAGTCAGTTGCGCCGGAGACGGTTGGGTCAACGTCGGTGGTTGC
CGTTGTTTTCCCGTCTCACATCTTCGTCGCTAACTGCGGTGACTCTAGAGCCGTTCTTTGCCGCGGCAAA
ACTGCACTTCCATTATCCGTTGACCATAAACCGGATAGAGAAGATGAAGCTGCGAGGATTGAAGCCGCAG
GAGGGAAAGTGATTCAGTGGAATGGAGCTCGTGTTTTCGGTGTTCTCGCCATGTCGAGATCCATTGGCGA
TAGATACTTGAAACCATCCATCATTCCTGATCCGGAAGTGACGGCTGTGAAGAGAGTAAAAGAAGATGAT
TGTCTGATTTTGGCGAGTGACGGGGTTTGGGATGTAATGACGGATGAAGAAGCGTGTGAGATGGCAAGGA
AGCGGATTCTCTTGTGGCACAAGAAAAACGCGGTGGCTGGGGATGCATCGTTGCTCGCGGATGAGCGGAG
AAAGGAAGGGAAAGATCCTGCGGCGATGTCCGCGGCTGAGTATTTGTCAAAGCTGGCGATACAGAGAGGA
AGCAAAGACAACATAAGTGTGGTGGTGGTTGATTTGAAGGATTACAAGGACGATGACGATAAGTGAAGCG
GCCGCGACTCTAGATCATAATCAGCCATACCACATTTGTAGAGGTTTTACTTGCTTTACCTCCCACACCT
CCCCCTGAACCTGAAACATAAAATGAATGCAATTGTTGTTGTTAACTTGTTTATTGCAGCTTATAATGGT
TACAAATAAAGCAATAGCATCACAAATTTCACAAATAAAGCATTTTTTTCACTGCATTGTAGTTGTGGTT
TGTCCAAACTCATCAATGTATCTTAAGATCTGGCCCTTAAGGCCGGCCAAATTCACTGGCCGTCGTTTTA
CAACGTCGTGACTGGGAAAACCCTGGCGTTACCCAACTTAATCGCCTTGCAGCACATCCCCCTTTCGCCA
GCTGGCGTAATAGCGAAGAGGCCCGCACCGATCGCCCTTCCCAACAGTTGCGCAGCCTGAATGGCGAATG
GCGCCTGATGCGGTATTTTCTCCTTACGCATCTGTGCGGTATTTCACACCGCATATGGTGCACTCTCAGT
ACAATCTGCTCTGATGCCGCATAGTTAAGCCAGCCCCGACACCCGCCAACACCCGCTGACGCGCCCTGAC
GGGCTTGTCTGCTCCCGGCATCCGCTTACAGACAAGCTGTGACCGTCTCCGGGAGCTGCATGTGTCAGAG
GTTTTCACCGTCATCACCGAAACGCGCGA
