>Addgene plasmid #38247 | SV-ABAactDA | addgene partial sequence | sequence record 53387 | SV40pro-F 5'-TATTTATGCAGAGGCCGAGG-3'
ATCAGAGTGTGAGGAGGCTTTTTTGGAGGCCTAGGCTTTTGCAAAAAGCTCCCGGGAGCTTGTATATCCA
TTTTCGGAATTCATGGGCCCTAAAAAGAAGCGTAAAGTCGCCCCCCCGACCGATGTCAGCCTGGGGGACG
AGCTCCACTTAGACGGCGAGGACGTGGCGATGGCGCATGCCGACGCGCTAGACGATTTCGATCTGGACAT
GTTGGGGGACGGGGATTCCCCGGGTCCGGGATTTACCCCCCACGACTCCGCCCCCTACGGCGCTCTGGAT
ATGGCCGACTTCGAGTTTGAGCAGATGTTTACCGATGCCCTTGGAATTGACGAGTACGGTGGGGGCGCGC
CAACTCAAGACGAATTCACCCAACTCTCCCAATCAATCGCCGAGTTCCACACGTACCAACTCGGTAACGG
CCGTTGCTCATCTCTCCTAGCTCAGCGAATCCACGCGCCGCCGGAAACAGTATGGTCCGTGGTGAGACGT
TTCGATAGGCCACAGATTTACAAACACTTCATCAAAAGCTGTAACGTGAGTGAAGATTTCGAGATGCGAG
TGGGATGCACGCGCGACGTGAACGTGATAAGTGGATTACCGGCGAATACGTCTCGAGAGAGATTAGATCT
GTTGGACGATGATCGGAGAGTGACTGGGTTTAGTATAACCGGTGGTGAACATAGGCTGAGGAATTATAAA
TCGGTTACGACGGTTCATAGATTTGAGAAAGAAGAAGAAGAAGAAAGGATCTGGACCGTTGTTTTGGAAT
CTTATGTTGTTGATGTACCGGAAGGTAATTCGGAGGAAGATACGAGATTGTTTGCTGATACGGTTATTAG
ATTGAATCTTCAGAAACTTGCTTCGATCACTGAAGCTATGAACTACCCATACGATGTTCCAGATTACGCT
T
