>Addgene plasmid #38247 | SV-ABAactDA | addgene partial sequence | sequence record 53762 | M13pUC-fwd 5'-CCCAGTCACGACGTTGTAAAACG-3'
TGGCGGCTTAGGGCCAGATCTTAAGATACATTGATGAGTTTGGACAAACCACAACTAGAATGCAGTGAAA
AAAATGCTTTATTTGTGAAATTTGTGATGCTATTGCTTTATTTGTAACCATTATAAGCTGCAATAAACAA
GTTAACAACAACAATTGCATTCATTTTATGTTTCAGGTTCAGGGGGAGGTGTGGGAGGTTTTTTAAAGCA
AGTAAAACCTCTACAAATGTGGTATGGCTGATTATGATCTAGAGTCGCGGCCGCTCACTTATCGTCATCG
TCCTTGTAATCCTTCAAATCAACCACCACCACACTTATGTTGTCTTTGCTTCCTCTCTGTATCGCCAGCT
TTGACAAATACTCAGCCGCGGACATCGCCGCAGGATCTTTCCCTTCCTTTCTCCGCTCATCCGCGAGCAA
CGATGCATCCCCAGCCACCGCGTTTTTCTTGTGCCACAAGAGAATCCGCTTCCTTGCCATCTCACACGCT
TCTTCATCCGTCATTACATCCCAAACCCCGTCACTCGCCAAAATCAGACAATCATCTTCTTTTACTCTCT
TCACAGCCGTCACTTCCGGATCAGGAATGATGGATGGTTTCAAGTATCTATCGCCAATGGATCTCGACAT
GGCGAGAACACCGAAAACACGAGCTCCATTCCACTGAATCACTTTCCCTCCTGCGGCTTCAATCCTCGCA
GCTTCATCTTCTCTATCCGGTTTATGGTCAACGGATAATGGAAGTGCAGTTTTGCCGCGGCAAAGAACGG
CTCTAGAGTCACCGCAGTTAGCGACGAAGATGTGAGACGGGAAAACAACGGCAACCACCGACGTTGACCC
AACCGTCTCCGGCGCAACTGACTCAATCTCCGAG
