>Addgene plasmid #38247 | SV-ABAactDA | addgene partial sequence | sequence record 53763 | IRES-F 5'-TGGCTCTCCTCAAGCGTATT-3'
TACCCCATTGTATGGGATCTGATCTGGGGCCTCGGTACACATGCTTTACATGTGTTTAGTCGAGGTTAAA
AAAACGTCTAGGCCCCCCGAACCACGGGGACGTGGTTTTCCTTTGAAAAACACGATGATAATATGGCCGA
GCTCATGAAGCTACTGTCTTCTATCGAACAAGCATGCGATATTTGCCGACTTAAAAAGCTCAAGTGCTCC
AAAGAAAAACCGAAGTGCGCCAAGTGTCTGAAGAACAACTGGGAGTGTCGCTACTCTCCCAAAACCAAAA
GGTCTCCGCTGACTAGGGCACATCTGACAGAAGTGGAATCAAGGCTAGAAAGACTGGAACAGCTATTTCT
ACTGATTTTTCCTCGAGAAGACCTTGACATGATTTTGAAAATGGATTCTTTACAGGATATAAAAGCATTG
TTAACAGGATTATTTGTACAAGATAATGTGAATAAAGATGCCGTCACAGATAGATTGGCTTCAGTGGAGA
CTGATATGCCTCTAACATTGAGACAGCATAGAATAAGTGCGACATCATCATCGGAAGAGAGTAGTAACAA
AGGTCAAAGACAGTTGACTGTATCGACGCGTATGGTGCCTTTGTATGGTTTTACTTCGATTTGTGGAAGA
AGACCTGAGATGGAAGCTGCTGTTTCGACTATACCAAGATTCCTTCAATCTTCCTCTGGTTCGATGTTAG
ATGGTCGGTTTGATCCTCAATCCGCCGCTCATTTCTTCGGTGTTTACGACGGCCATGGCGGTTCTCAGGT
AGCGAACTATTGTAGAGAGAGGATGCATTTGGCTTTGGCGGAGGAGATAGCTAAGGAGAAACCGATGCTC
TGCGATGGTGATACGTGGCTGGAGAAGTGG
