>Addgene plasmid #38247 | SV-ABAactDA | addgene partial sequence | sequence record 54083 | GAL4Nterm
GCTTTGTATGGTTTTACTTCGATTTGTGGAAGAAGACCTGAGATGGAAGCTGCTGTTTCGACTATACCAA
GATTCCTTCAATCTTCCTCTGGTTCGATGTTAGATGGTCGGTTTGATCCTCAATCCGCCGCTCATTTCTT
CGGTGTTTACGACGGCCATGGCGGTTCTCAGGTAGCGAACTATTGTAGAGAGAGGATGCATTTGGCTTTG
GCGGAGGAGATAGCTAAGGAGAAACCGATGCTCTGCGATGGTGATACGTGGCTGGAGAAGTGGAAGAAAG
CTCTTTTCAACTCGTTCCTGAGAGTTGACTCGGAGATTGAGTCAGTTGCGCCGGAGACGGTTGGGTCAAC
GTCGGTGGTTGCCGTTGTTTTCCCGTCTCACATCTTCGTCGCTAACTGCGGTGACTCTAGAGCCGTTCTT
TGCCGCGGCAAAACTGCACTTCCATTATCCGTTGACCATAAACCGGATAGAGAAGATGAAGCTGCGAGGA
TTGAAGCCGCAGGAGGGAAAGTGATTCAGTGGAATGGAGCTCGTGTTTTCGGTGTTCTCGCCATGTCGAG
ATCCATTGGCGATAGATACTTGAAACCATCCATCATTCCTGATCCGGAAGTGACGGCTGTGAAGAGAGTA
AAAGAAGATGATTGTCTGATTTTGGCGAGTGACGGGGTTTGGGATGTAATGACGGATGAAGAAGCGTGTG
AGATGGCAAGGAAGCGGATTCTCTTGTGGCACAAGAAAAACGCGGTGGCTGGGGATGCATCGTTGCTCGC
GGATGAGCGGAGAAAGGAAGGGAAAGATCCTGCGGCGATGTCCGCGGCTGAGTATTTGTCAAAGCTGGCG
ATACAGAGAGGAAGCAAAGACAACATAAGTGTGGTGGTGGTTGATTTGAAGGATTACAAGGACGATGACG
ATAAGTG
